Addgene plasmid #170148: All-in-one split-ADAR2(E488Q, N496F)
Purpose: AAV vector carrying ADAR2-DDC(E488Q, N496F)-λN-P2A-MCP-ADAR2-DDN with a nuclear export signal
Depositing lab: Prashant Mali. Depositing organization: University of California, San Diego (UCSD). Publication: Comprehensive interrogation of the ADAR2 deaminase domain for engineering enhanced RNA editing activity and specificity. Katrekar D, Xiang Y, Palmer N, Saha A, Meluzzi D, Mali P. Elife. 2022 Jan 19;11. pii: 75555. doi: 10.7554/eLife.75555. PubMed 35044296.
Backbone
  Vector backbone: AAV
  Backbone manufacturer: Custom
  Backbone size w/o insert (bp): 6000
  Total vector size (bp): 7500
  Vector type: Mammalian Expression, AAV
Growth in bacteria
  Bacterial resistance: Kanamycin, 50 μg/mL
  Growth temperature: 37°C
  Growth strain: NEB Stable
  Copy number: Unknown
Gene/Insert
  Gene/Insert name: ADAR2-DDC(E488Q, N496F)-λN-P2A-MCP-ADAR2-DDN
  Species: H. sapiens (human)
  Insert size (bp): 1626
  Promoter: CMV
  Cloning method: Gibson Cloning
  Sequencing primers: 5′ CMV_F
Terms and licenses: Academic/Nonprofit Terms; Industry Terms: Not Available to Industry
How to cite: All-in-one split-ADAR2(E488Q, N496F) was a gift from Prashant Mali (Addgene plasmid # 170148 ; http://n2t.net/addgene:170148 ; RRID:Addgene_170148)
