[The description below was written by a language model from this plasmid's Addgene catalogue record and pLannotate feature annotations shown in this document.]
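Description:
All-in-one split-ADAR2(E488Q, N496F) is an AAV transfer plasmid for mammalian expression of a split, RNA-guided adenosine deaminase. It is built on a custom AAV backbone and propagated in E. coli through a high-copy ColE1/pUC-type origin, with selection by a kanamycin resistance gene (aph(3')-Ia) driven by the bla promoter. Two AAV2 inverted terminal repeats, one spanning the plasmid origin, flank the payload so it can be packaged into recombinant AAV particles. The catalogue lists a total size of about 7.5 kb, whereas the sequenced record used for annotation is 7,047 nt.

Between the ITRs, a CMV enhancer/promoter drives a single open reading frame encoding two halves of the human ADAR2 deaminase domain. The C-terminal fragment carries the E488Q and N496F substitutions and is fused to the λN RNA-binding peptide. A P2A self-cleaving peptide separates it from the MS2 coat protein (MCP) fused to the N-terminal deaminase fragment. The record also states that a nuclear export signal is included. The feature table shows an ADAR2 fragment, the λN peptide, an HA tag fragment, MS2 coat protein and a second ADAR2 fragment in that order, followed by an HSV TK poly(A) signal. Because λN and MCP each bind their own cognate RNA hairpins, the two inactive halves are presumably brought together on a guide RNA carrying both motifs, reconstituting A-to-I editing activity at the target.

Upstream of the CMV cassette sit human and mouse U6 Pol III promoters, presumably for guide RNA expression. The short sequences after the human U6 promoter are annotated only as CRISPR scaffold-like fragments, and the record does not state any guide. The construct is associated with work on engineering ADAR2 deaminase variants for improved RNA editing activity and specificity.
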