Features (pLannotate 1.2.2; 28 found; start..end, strand, type, name):
    138..378     +  promoter       U6 promoter: RNA polymerase III promoter for human U6 snRNA
    388..462     +  misc_RNA       Cj gRNA scaffold: guide RNA scaffold for the Campylobacter jejuni CRISPR/Cas9 system (Kim et al., 2016)
    463..509     +  misc_RNA       gRNA scaffold (fragment): guide RNA scaffold for the Streptococcus pyogenes CRISPR/Cas9 system
    547..860     +  promoter       U6 promoter: RNA polymerase III promoter for mouse U6 snRNA (Das et al., 1988)
    872..893     -  protein_bind   attB2 (fragment): mutant version of attB; recombination site for the Gateway® BP reaction BP Clonase™
    911..1290    +  enhancer       CMV enhancer: human cytomegalovirus immediate early enhancer
   1291..1494    +  promoter       CMV promoter: human cytomegalovirus (CMV) immediate early promoter
   1615..2313    +  CDS            Adarb1 (fragment): RED1_RAT - Also known as Red1. Experimental evidence at protein level: Swiss-Prot protein existence level 1. Catalyzes the hydrolytic deamination of adenosine to inosine in double-stranded RNA (dsRNA) referred to as A-to-I RNA editing. This may affect gene expression and function in a number of ways that include mRNA translation by changing codons and hence the amino acid sequence of proteins; pre-mRNA splicing by altering splice site recognition sequences; RNA stability by changing sequences involved in nuclease recognition; genetic stability in the case of RNA virus genomes by changing seque
   2451..2472    +  CDS            Twin-Strep-tag (fragment): two Strep-Tag®II moieties connected by a linker for enhanced binding to Strep-Tactin®, an engineered form of streptavidin (Schmidt et al., 2013)
   2743..2765    +  CDS            λ N peptide (fragment): N-terminal RNA-binding domain from the λ bacteriophage antiterminator protein N (Baron-Benhamou et al., 2004)
   2779..2805    +  CDS            3xHA (fragment): three tandem HA epitope tags
   2983..3333    +  CDS            CAPSD_BPMS2 (fragment): Experimental evidence at protein level: Swiss-Prot protein existence level 1. Acts as a translational repressor of viral replicase synthesis late in infection. This latter function is the result of capsid protein interaction with an RNA hairpin which contains the replicase ribosome-binding site. From Escherichia phage MS2 (Bacteriophage MS2).
   3400..3855    +  CDS            ADARB1 (fragment): RED1_HUMAN - Also known as ADAR2 From Homo sapiens (Human).
   3967..4015    +  polyA_signal   HSV TK poly(A) signal: herpes simplex virus thymidine kinase polyadenylation signal (Cole and Stacy, 1985)
   4106..4122    -  polyA_signal   bGH poly(A) signal (fragment): bovine growth hormone polyadenylation signal
   4230..4370    +  repeat_region  AAV2 ITR: inverted terminal repeat of adeno-associated virus serotype 2 inverted
   4434..4450    -  protein_bind   lac operator: The lac repressor binds to the lac operator to inhibit transcription in E. coli. This inhibition can be relieved by adding lactose or isopropyl-β-D-thiogalactopyranoside (IPTG). lac repressor encoded by lacI
   4458..4488    -  promoter       lac promoter: promoter for the E. coli lac operon
   4503..4524    -  protein_bind   CAP binding site: CAP binding activates transcription in the presence of cAMP. E. coli catabolite activator protein
   4537..4629    -  CDS            lacI (fragment): lac repressor; lacI; The lac repressor binds to the lac operator to inhibit transcription in E. coli. This inhibition can be relieved by adding lactose or isopropyl-β-D-thiogalactopyranoside (IPTG).
   4812..5400    -  rep_origin     ori: high-copy-number ColE1/pMB1/pBR322/pUC origin of replication
   5571..6386    -  CDS            KanR: aminoglycoside phosphotransferase; aph(3')-Ia; confers resistance to kanamycin in bacteria or G418 (Geneticin®) in eukaryotes
   6387..6491    -  promoter       AmpR promoter: bla
   6586..6621    +  CDS            rop (fragment): Rop protein, which maintains plasmids at low copy number; rop
   6723..6822    +  misc_feature   bom (fragment): basis of mobility region from pBR322
   6828..6985    -  CDS            lacZα (fragment): LacZα fragment of β-galactosidase; lacZ fragment
   7003..7025    -  CDS            lacZα (fragment): LacZα fragment of β-galactosidase; lacZ fragment
   7026..119     -  repeat_region  AAV2 ITR (across the origin): inverted terminal repeat of adeno-associated virus serotype 2 inverted
>Addgene plasmid #170148 | All-in-one split-ADAR2(E488Q, N496F) | addgene full sequence | sequence record 337250 | Addgene NGS Result
CTCGCTCACTGAGGCCGCCCGGGCAAAGCCCGGGCGTCGGGCGACCTTTGGTCGCCCGGCCTCAGTGAGC
GAGCGAGCGCGCAGAGAGGGAGTGGCCAACTCCATCACTAGGGGTTCCTGCGGCCGCACGCGTGGAGGAG
GGCCTATTTCCCATGATTCCTTCATATTTGCATATACGATACAAGGCTGTTAGAGAGATAATTAGAATTA
ATTTGACTGTAAACACAAAGATATTAGTACAAAATACGTGACGTAGAAAGTAATAATTTCTTGGGTAGTT
TGCAGTTTTAAAATTATGTTTTAAAATGGACTATCATATGCTTACCGTAACTTGAAAGTATTTCGATTTC
TTGGCTTTATATATCTTGTGGAAAGGACGAAACACCGGTTTTAGTCCCTGAAGGAAGGGACTAAAATAAA
GAGTTTGCGGGACTCTGCGGGGTTACAATCCCCTAAAACCGCTAAGGCTAGTCCGTTATCAACTTGAAAA
AGTGGCACCGAGTCGGTGCTTTTTTGCTAGCGTACTGAGTCGCCCAGTCTCAGATAGATCCGACGCCGCC
ATCTCTAGGCCCGCGCCGGCCCCCTCGCACAGACTTGTGGGAGAAGCTCGGCTACTCCCCTGCCCCGGTT
AATTTGCATATAATATTTCCTAGTAACTATAGAGGCTTAATGTGCGATAAAAGACAGATAATCTGTTCTT
TTTAATACTAGCTACATTTTACATGATAGGCTTGGATTTCTATAAGAGATACAAATACTAAATTATTATT
TTAAAAAACAGCACAAAAGGAAACTCACCCTAACTGTAAAGTAATTGTGTGTTTTGAGACTATAAATATC
CCTTGGAGAAAAGCCTTGTTTGAATTCCTAGACCCAGCTTTCTTGTACAAAGTTGGCATTAATACGCGTT
GACATTGATTATTGACTAGTTATTAATAGTAATCAATTACGGGGTCATTAGTTCATAGCCCATATATGGA
GTTCCGCGTTACATAACTTACGGTAAATGGCCCGCCTGGCTGACCGCCCAACGACCCCCGCCCATTGACG
TCAATAATGACGTATGTTCCCATAGTAACGCCAATAGGGACTTTCCATTGACGTCAATGGGTGGAGTATT
TACGGTAAACTGCCCACTTGGCAGTACATCAAGTGTATCATATGCCAAGTACGCCCCCTATTGACGTCAA
TGACGGTAAATGGCCCGCCTGGCATTATGCCCAGTACATGACCTTATGGGACTTTCCTACTTGGCAGTAC
ATCTACGTATTAGTCATCGCTATTACCATGGTGATGCGGTTTTGGCAGTACATCAATGGGCGTGGATAGC
GGTTTGACTCACGGGGATTTCCAAGTCTCCACCCCATTGACGTCAATGGGAGTTTGTTTTGGCACCAAAA
TCAACGGGACTTTCCAAAATGTCGTAACAACTCCGCCCCATTGACGCAAATGGGCGGTAGGCGTGTACGG
TGGGAGGTCTATATAAGCAGAGCTCGTTTAGTGAACCGTCAGATCGCCTGGAGACGCCATCCACGCTGTT
TTGACCTCCATAGAAGACACCGGGACCGATCCAGCCTCCGGACTCTAGAGGATCGAACCCTTAAGGCCAC
CATGGACAGACATCCTAATAGGAAGGCTAGAGGCCAACTTCGGACGAAGATTGAAAGTGGCCAGGGTACT
ATCCCGGTGCGGTCCTTCGCTAGTATTCAAACGTGGGACGGAGTCCTTCAAGGTGAACGGCTGTTGACAA
TGAGCTGCTCAGACAAAATCGCGCGCTGGAATGTAGTGGGAATCCAAGGCAGCCTCTTGAGCATATTCGT
AGAACCCATATATTTCTCATCCATTATTTTGGGCTCTCTGTATCATGGTGACCATCTGTCAAGGGCTATG
TACCAACGAATTTCTAATATCGAGGATCTTCCTCCACTCTATACACTCAATAAGCCTCTCTTGTCCGGGA
TATCAAACGCTGAGGCCCGCCAGCCAGGGAAAGCTCCTAACTTCAGTGTTAACTGGACCGTTGGTGATTC
TGCGATAGAGGTCATCAACGCCACGACAGGTAAGGATGAGCTCGGTAGAGCCTCACGCCTGTGTAAACAC
GCGTTGTATTGTAGATGGATGAGAGTACATGGGAAGGTCCCATCTCACTTGCTCCGAAGCAAGATCACTA
AGCCTAATGTGTATCATGAGTCAAAACTCGCGGCTAAAGAATACCAGGCAGCCAAAGCTCGACTTTTTAC
AGCTTTTATTAAGGCAGGGCTCGGGGCATGGGTCGAGAAGCCGACCGAGCAGGACCAATTCTCTCTGACG
CCCGGGGGCAGTGGGAGCGGTGCAGGATCTGGTAGTCCAGCTGGGGGAGGAGCACCGGGTAGCGGTGGGG
GGAGCAATGCGAGGACACGGCGACGAGAACGACGCGCTGAAAAGCAAGCGCAATGGAAAGCTGCAAACGG
AGGTGGAGGATCTGGCGGTGGAGGGTCAGGTGGCGGCGGTTCAAATGCTCGGACTCGGAGACGCGAGCGG
AGAGCGGAGAAGCAGGCACAATGGAAAGCCGCTAATGGTGGCGGCGGGAGTGGGGGAGGCGGATCTGGAG
GTGGCGGGTCCAACGCGAGAACCCGCCGACGAGAGCGCAGAGCGGAGAAACAAGCACAGTGGAAGGCGGC
CAACGGGGGTGGGGGATCTGGCGGCGGGGGATCCGGCGGAGGAGGGTCCAATGCCCGAACCCGACGAAGG
GAAAGACGGGCTGAGAAACAGGCTCAATGGAAAGCGGCTAATGGGAGCTACCCATACGATGTTCCAGATT
ACGCTGGATCCCTGCCACCATTGGAAAGACTGACCCTCGGATCCGGCGCAACAAACTTCTCTCTGCTGAA
ACAAGCCGGAGATGTCGAAGAGAATCCTGGACCGATGCTGCCTCCCCTCGAAAGGCTTACGCTGGGGAGC
GACTACAAAGACGATGACGACAAGGGGAGCGGATCCGGCTCTATGGCGTCCAATTTCACTCAGTTTGTGC
TGGTTGACAACGGCGGGACCGGGGACGTTACGGTAGCCCCCTCAAACTTTGCCAACGGTATAGCGGAGTG
GATAAGCAGCAATTCTAGGAGTCAAGCATACAAAGTTACATGCAGCGTGCGCCAATCTAGCGCTCAGAAT
CGCAAGTACACCATTAAAGTAGAGGTCCCCAAGGGAGCCTGGAGAAGCTATCTTAACATGGAGTTGACCA
TACCAATCTTCGCTACCAACTCTGACTGTGAACTCATTGTGAAAGCCATGCAAGGTCTGCTCAAGGATGG
TAACCCAATTCCGTCCGCTATCGCTGCCAACTCTGGGATTTACGGGGGCAGTGGGAGCGGTGCAGGATCT
GGTAGTCCAGCTGGGGGAGGAGCACCGGGTAGCGGTGGGGGGAGCCAGCTGCACCTGCCCCAGGTTCTCG
CAGACGCCGTATCCCGCCTTGTACTGGGCAAGTTTGGTGATCTTACTGACAATTTTTCATCTCCTCATGC
GAGGCGGAAAGTACTCGCAGGCGTCGTCATGACGACCGGAACTGACGTGAAAGACGCCAAAGTCATCTCT
GTCTCCACGGGCACAAAGTGCATAAACGGGGAGTACATGAGCGACCGGGGGCTGGCACTGAATGATTGTC
ACGCTGAAATAATATCTAGGCGATCTCTGCTTAGATTTCTCTACACTCAACTCGAATTGTACCTTAACAA
CAAAGATGACCAGAAACGCAGTATATTTCAGAAATCAGAACGCGGCGGATTTCGACTTAAGGAAAACGTT
CAGTTCCACTTGTATATCAGCACATCCCCTTGCGGTGACGCCCGAATCTTTTCCCCGCACGAGCCGATAT
TGGAGGAGCCCGCGTGAGCTTAAGGGTTCGATCCCTACTGGTTAGTAATGAGTTTAAACGGGGGAGGCTA
ACTGAAACACGGAAGGAGACAATACCGGAAGGAACCCGCGCTATGACGGCAATAAAAAGACAGAATAAAA
CGCACGGGTGTTGGGTCGTTTGTTCATAAACGCGGGGTTCGGTCCCAGGGCTGGCACTCTGTCGATACCC
CACCGAGACCCCATTGGGGCCAATACGCCCGCGTTTCTTCCTTTTCCCCACCCCACCCCCCAAGTTCGGG
TGAAGGCCCAGGGCTCGCAGCCAACGTCGGGGCGGCAGGCCCTGCCATAGCAGATCTGCGCTGATTTTGT
AGGTAACCACGTGCGGACCGAGCGGCCGCAGGAACCCCTAGTGATGGAGTTGGCCACTCCCTCTCTGCGC
GCTCGCTCGCTCACTGAGGCCGGGCGACCAAAGGTCGCCCGACGCCCGGGCTTTGCCCGGGCGGCCTCAG
TGAGCGAGCGAGCGCGCAGCTGCCTGCAGGCTTGGATCCCAATGGCGCGCCGAGCTTGGCTCGAGCATGG
TCATAGCTGTTTCCTGTGTGAAATTGTTATCCGCTCACAATTCCACACAACATACGAGCCGGAAGCATAA
AGTGTAAAGCCTGGGGTGCCTAATGAGTGAGCTAACTCACATTAATTGCGTTGCGCTCACTGCCCGCTTT
CCAGTCGGGAAACCTGTCGTGCCAGCTGCATTAATGAATCGGCCAACGCGCGGGGAGAGGCGGTTTGCGT
ATTGGGCGCTCTTCCGCTTCCTCGCTCACTGACTCGCTGCGCTCGGTCGTTCGGCTGCGGCGAGCGGTAT
CAGCTCACTCAAAGGCGGTAATACGGTTATCCACAGAATCAGGGGATAACGCAGGAAAGAACATGTGAGC
AAAAGGCCAGCAAAAGGCCAGGAACCGTAAAAAGGCCGCGTTGCTGGCGTTTTTCCATAGGCTCCGCCCC
CCTGACGAGCATCACAAAAATCGACGCTCAAGTCAGAGGTGGCGAAACCCGACAGGACTATAAAGATACC
AGGCGTTTCCCCCTGGAAGCTCCCTCGTGCGCTCTCCTGTTCCGACCCTGCCGCTTACCGGATACCTGTC
CGCCTTTCTCCCTTCGGGAAGCGTGGCGCTTTCTCATAGCTCACGCTGTAGGTATCTCAGTTCGGTGTAG
GTCGTTCGCTCCAAGCTGGGCTGTGTGCACGAACCCCCCGTTCAGCCCGACCGCTGCGCCTTATCCGGTA
ACTATCGTCTTGAGTCCAACCCGGTAAGACACGACTTATCGCCACTGGCAGCAGCCACTGGTAACAGGAT
TAGCAGAGCGAGGTATGTAGGCGGTGCTACAGAGTTCTTGAAGTGGTGGCCTAACTACGGCTACACTAGA
AGAACAGTATTTGGTATCTGCGCTCTGCTGAAGCCAGTTACCTTCGGAAAAAGAGTTGGTAGCTCTTGAT
CCGGCAAACAAACCACCGCTGGTAGCGGTGGTTTTTTTGTTTGCAAGCAGCAGATTACGCGCAGAAAAAA
AGGATCTCAAGAAGATCCTTTGATCTTTTCTACGGGGTCTGACGCTCAGTGGAACGAAAACTCACGTTAA
GGGATTTTGGTCATGAGATTATCAAAAAGGATCTTCACCTAGATCCTTTTAAATTAAAAATGAAGTTTTA
AATCAATCTAAAGTATATATGAGTAAACTTGGTCTGACAGTTAGAAAAACTCATCGAGCATCAAATGAAA
CTGCAATTTATTCATATCAGGATTATCAATACCATATTTTTGAAAAAGCCGTTTCTGTAATGAAGGAGAA
AACTCACCGAGGCAGTTCCATAGGATGGCAAGATCCTGGTATCGGTCTGCGATTCCGACTCGTCCAACAT
CAATACAACCTATTAATTTCCCCTCGTCAAAAATAAGGTTATCAAGTGAGAAATCACCATGAGTGACGAC
TGAATCCGGTGAGAATGGCAAAAGTTTATGCATTTCTTTCCAGACTTGTTCAACAGGCCAGCCATTACGC
TCGTCATCAAAATCACTCGCATCAACCAAACCGTTATTCATTCGTGATTGCGCCTGAGCGAGACGAAATA
CGCGATCGCTGTTAAAAGGACAATTACAAACAGGAATCGAATGCAACCGGCGCAGGAACACTGCCAGCGC
ATCAACAATATTTTCACCTGAATCAGGATATTCTTCTAATACCTGGAATGCTGTTTTCCCAGGGATCGCA
GTGGTGAGTAACCATGCATCATCAGGAGTACGGATAAAATGCTTGATGGTCGGAAGAGGCATAAATTCCG
TCAGCCAGTTTAGTCTGACCATCTCATCTGTAACATCATTGGCAACGCTACCTTTGCCATGTTTCAGAAA
CAACTCTGGCGCATCGGGCTTCCCATACAATCGATAGATTGTCGCACCTGATTGCCCGACATTATCGCGA
GCCCATTTATACCCATATAAATCAGCATCCATGTTGGAATTTAATCGCGGCCTAGAGCAAGACGTTTCCC
GTTGAATATGGCTCATACTCTTCCTTTTTCAATATTATTGAAGCATTTATCAGGGTTATTGTCTCATGAG
CGGATACATATTTGAATGTATTTAGAAAAATAAACAAATAGGGGTTCCGCGCACATTTCCCCGAAAAGTG
CCACCTGACGTCTAAGAAACCATTATTATCATGACATTAACCTATAAAAATAGGCGTATCACGAGGCCCT
TTCGTCTCGCGCGTTTCGGTGATGACGGTGAAAACCTCTGACACATGCAGCTCCCGGAGACGGTCACAGC
TTGTCTGTAAGCGGATGCCGGGAGCAGACAAGCCCGTCAGGGCGCGTCAGCGGGTGTTGGCGGGTGTCGG
GGCTGGCTTAACTATGCGGCATCAGAGCAGATTGTACTGAGAGTGCACCATATGCGGTGTGAAATACCGC
ACAGATGCGTAAGGAGAAAATACCGCATCAGGCGCCATTCGCCATTCAGGCTGCGCAACTGTTGGGAAGG
GCGATCGGTGCGGGCCTCTTCGCTATTACGCCAGCTGGCGAAAGGGGGATGTGCTGCAAGGCGATTAAGT
TGGGTAACGCCAGGGTTTTCCCAGTCACGACGTTGTAAAACGACGGCCAGTGAATTGACGCGCCATTGGG
ATGTTGTAAAACGACGGCCAGTGAACCTGCAGGCAGCTGCGCGCTCG
